Addgene plasmid #120261: Double UP sfGFP to mScarlet
Purpose: Natively produces sfGFP, in the presence of Cre will be recombined to produce mScarlet.
Depositing lab: Erik Dent. Depositing organization: University of Wisconsin, Madison. Publication: Double UP: A Dual Color, Internally Controlled Platform for in utero Knockdown or Overexpression. Taylor RJ, Carrington J, Gerlach LR, Taylor KL, Richters KE, Dent EW. Front Mol Neurosci. 2020 May 20;13:82. doi: 10.3389/fnmol.2020.00082. eCollection 2020. PubMed 32508591.
Backbone
  Vector backbone: pCAX
  Vector type: Mammalian Expression
Growth in bacteria
  Bacterial resistance: Ampicillin, 100 μg/mL
  Growth temperature: 37°C
  Growth strain: DH5alpha
  Copy number: High Copy
Gene/Insert
  Gene/Insert name: sfGFP/mScarletP2A-mcs
  Mutation: Removed Not1 site in mScarlet
  Promoter: CAG
  Cloning method: Gibson Cloning
  Sequencing primers: 5′ CAGCTCCTGGGCAACGTGC; 3′ m13R
Terms and licenses: Academic/Nonprofit Terms; Industry Terms: Not Available to Industry
Depositor comments: Intent is to introduce low doses of pCAG Cre to recombine a subset of cells, such that sfGFP can act as an internal control to mScarlet for use in in utero electroporation or other related techniques. Genetic overexpression can be easily attached following the mScarlet through use of a mcs after the P2A The associated publication utilized mNeon instead of sfGFP/mClover3, but mNeon has is exceedingly difficult to share. Therefore, these two plasmids (120261 and 120262) are made available, using sfGFP and mClover3 instead of mNeon. These plasmids have been tested, and are equivalent to the mNeon variant. Please Note: Addgene NGS is unable to fully resolve the CAG promoter sequence. Please refer to the depositor's sequence for this section of the plasmid.
How to cite: Double UP sfGFP to mScarlet was a gift from Erik Dent (Addgene plasmid # 120261 ; http://n2t.net/addgene:120261 ; RRID:Addgene_120261)
