[The description below was written by a language model from this plasmid's Addgene catalogue record and pLannotate feature annotations shown in this document.]
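Description:
Double UP sfGFP to mScarlet is a mammalian expression plasmid built on the pCAX backbone that acts as a Cre-dependent colour switch. It is propagated in E. coli from a high-copy ColE1/pUC-type origin under ampicillin selection (AmpR with its own bla promoter). The backbone also carries remnants of lac regulatory sequence and an SV40 origin with an SV40 poly(A) signal. Expression is driven by the CAG promoter, annotated as the CMV enhancer, the chicken β-actin promoter and the chimeric β-actin/β-globin intron. The repository's sequencing could not fully resolve this promoter, so the depositor's sequence is the reference for that region. The two sequence records otherwise give the same feature layout and differ by only a few nucleotides in length.

Downstream of CAG, two loxP sites in the same orientation flank a codon-optimised superfolder GFP coding sequence and a rabbit β-globin poly(A) signal. This floxed cassette is followed by a red fluorescent protein and a second β-globin poly(A). The record calls the red protein mScarlet, with an internal NotI site removed, whereas the annotation tool matched it to mScarlet-I. Without Cre, transcription ends after sfGFP and cells are green. Cre excises the floxed cassette, which places mScarlet directly under CAG and turns cells red. According to the record, mScarlet is followed by a P2A peptide and a multiple cloning site, though neither is annotated in the feature tables. A gene of interest cloned there would be co-expressed only in recombined cells.

The intended use is co-delivery with low doses of a Cre plasmid, for example by in utero electroporation. Only a subset of transfected cells then recombines, and the green cells serve as an internal control for the red, manipulated cells in the same tissue. The depositor notes that the associated publication used an mNeon version and that this sfGFP variant performs equivalently.
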