Features (pLannotate 1.2.2; 20 found; start..end, strand, type, name):
      4..383     +  enhancer       CMV enhancer: human cytomegalovirus immediate early enhancer
    386..661     +  promoter       chicken β-actin promoter: No description available
    662..1675    +  intron         chimeric intron: chimera between introns from chicken β-actin and rabbit β-globin
   1736..1769    -  protein_bind   loxP: Cre-mediated recombination occurs in the 8-bp core sequence (GCATACAT). Cre recombinase
   1776..2495    +  CDS            superfolder GFP: GFP variant that folds robustly even when fused to poorly folded proteins (Pédelacq et al., 2006) mammalian codon-optimized
   2564..2619    +  polyA_signal   β-globin poly(A) signal: rabbit β-globin polyadenylation signal (Gil and Proudfoot, 1987)
   2935..2968    -  protein_bind   loxP: Cre-mediated recombination occurs in the 8-bp core sequence (GCATACAT). Cre recombinase
   2975..3670    +  CDS            mScarlet-I: mScarlet-I is a basic (constitutively fluorescent) red fluorescent protein published in 2016, derived from synthetic construct. It is reported to be a rapidly-maturing monomer with moderate acid sensitivity.
   3845..3900    +  polyA_signal   β-globin poly(A) signal: rabbit β-globin polyadenylation signal (Gil and Proudfoot, 1987)
   4276..4292    -  protein_bind   lac operator: The lac repressor binds to the lac operator to inhibit transcription in E. coli. This inhibition can be relieved by adding lactose or isopropyl-β-D-thiogalactopyranoside (IPTG). lac repressor encoded by lacI
   4300..4330    -  promoter       lac promoter: promoter for the E. coli lac operon
   4345..4366    -  protein_bind   CAP binding site: CAP binding activates transcription in the presence of cAMP. E. coli catabolite activator protein
   4379..4418    -  CDS            lacI (fragment): lac repressor; lacI; The lac repressor binds to the lac operator to inhibit transcription in E. coli. This inhibition can be relieved by adding lactose or isopropyl-β-D-thiogalactopyranoside (IPTG).
   4425..4447    +  promoter       SV40 promoter (fragment): SV40 enhancer and early promoter
   4471..4606    +  rep_origin     SV40 ori: SV40 origin of replication
   4626..4760    +  polyA_signal   SV40 poly(A) signal: SV40 polyadenylation signal
   4762..4816    -  CDS            lacI (fragment): lac repressor; lacI; The lac repressor binds to the lac operator to inhibit transcription in E. coli. This inhibition can be relieved by adding lactose or isopropyl-β-D-thiogalactopyranoside (IPTG).
   4999..5587    -  rep_origin     ori: high-copy-number ColE1/pMB1/pBR322/pUC origin of replication
   5758..6618    -  CDS            AmpR: β-lactamase; bla; confers resistance to ampicillin, carbenicillin, and related antibiotics
   6619..6723    -  promoter       AmpR promoter: bla
>Addgene plasmid #120261 | Double UP sfGFP to mScarlet | depositor full sequence | sequence record 228115 | Double UP sfGFP to mScarlet sequence 6749 bps
GTCGACATTGATTATTGACTAGTTATTAATAGTAATCAATTACGGGGTCATTAGTTCATAGCCCATATAT
GGAGTTCCGCGTTACATAACTTACGGTAAATGGCCCGCCTGGCTGACCGCCCAACGACCCCCGCCCATTG
ACGTCAATAATGACGTATGTTCCCATAGTAACGCCAATAGGGACTTTCCATTGACGTCAATGGGTGGACT
ATTTACGGTAAACTGCCCACTTGGCAGTACATCAAGTGTATCATATGCCAAGTACGCCCCCTATTGACGT
CAATGACGGTAAATGGCCCGCCTGGCATTATGCCCAGTACATGACCTTATGGGACTTTCCTACTTGGCAG
TACATCTACGTATTAGTCATCGCTATTACCATGGGTCGAGGTGAGCCCCACGTTCTGCTTCACTCTCCCC
ATCTCCCCCCCCTCCCCACCCCCAATTTTGTATTTATTTATTTTTTAATTATTTTGTGCAGCGATGGGGG
CGGGGGGGGGGGGGGCGCGCGCCAGGCGGGGCGGGGCGGGGCGAGGGGCGGGGCGGGGCGAGGCGGAGAG
GTGCGGCGGCAGCCAATCAGAGCGGCGCGCTCCGAAAGTTTCCTTTTATGGCGAGGCGGCGGCGGCGGCG
GCCCTATAAAAAGCGAAGCGCGCGGCGGGCGGGAGTCGCTGCGTTGCCTTCGCCCCGTGCCCCGCTCCGC
GCCGCCTCGCGCCGCCCGCCCCGGCTCTGACTGACCGCGTTACTCCCACAGGTGAGCGGGCGGGACGGCC
CTTCTCCTCCGGGCTGTAATTAGCGCTTGGTTTAATGACGGCTCGTTTCTTTTCTGTGGCTGCGTGAAAG
CCTTAAAGGGCTCCGGGAGGGCCCTTTGTGCGGGGGGGAGCGGCTCGGGGGGTGCGTGCGTGTGTGTGTG
CGTGGGGAGCGCCGCGTGCGGCCCGCGCTGCCCGGCGGCTGTGAGCGCTGCGGGCGCGGCGCGGGGCTTT
GTGCGCTCCGCGTGTGCGCGAGGGGAGCGCGGCCGGGGGCGGTGCCCCGCGGTGCGGGGGGGCTGCGAGG
GGAACAAAGGCTGCGTGCGGGGTGTGTGCGTGGGGGGGTGAGCAGGGGGTGTGGGCGCGGCGGTCGGGCT
GTAACCCCCCCCTGCACCCCCCTCCCCGAGTTGCTGAGCACGGCCCGGCTTCGGGTGCGGGGCTCCGTAG
CGGGGCGTGGCGCGGGGCTCGCCGTGCCGGGCGGGGGGTGGCGGCAGGTGGGGGTGCCGGGCGGGGCGGG
GCCGCCTCGGGCCGGGGAGGGCTCGGGGGAGGGGCGCGGCGGCCCCCGGAGCGCCGGCGGCTGTCGAGGC
GCGGCGAGCCGCAGCCATTGCCTTTTATGGTAATCGTGCGAGAGGGCGCAGGGACTTCCTTTGTCCCAAA
TCTGTGCGGAGCCGAAATCTGGGAGGCGCCGCCGCACCCCCTCTAGCGGGCGCGGGGCGAAGCGGTGCGG
CGCCGGCAGGAAGGAAATGGGCGGGGAGGGCCTTCGTGCGTCGCCGCGCCGCCGTCCCCTTCTCCCTCTC
CAGCCTCGGGGCTGTCCGCGGGGGGACGGCTGCCTTCGGGGGGGACGGGGCAGGGCGGGGTTCGGCTTCT
GGCGTGTGACCGGCGGCTCTAGAGCCTCTGCTAACCATGTTCATGCCTTCTTCTTTTTCCTACAGCTCCT
GGGCAACGTGCTGGTTATTGTGCTGTCTCATCATTTTGGCAAAGAATTGCTGCAGATAACTTCGTATAAT
GTATGCTATACGAAGTTATACGCGTATGGTGAGCAAGGGCGAGGAGCTGTTCACCGGGGTGGTGCCCATC
CTGGTCGAGCTGGACGGCGACGTAAACGGCCACAAGTTCAGCGTGCGCGGCGAGGGCGAGGGCGATGCCA
CCAACGGCAAGCTGACCCTGAAGTTCATCTGCACCACCGGCAAGCTGCCCGTGCCCTGGCCCACCCTCGT
GACCACCCTGACCTACGGCGTGCAGTGCTTCAGCCGCTACCCCGACCACATGAAGCGCCACGACTTCTTC
AAGTCCGCCATGCCCGAAGGCTACGTCCAGGAGCGCACCATCAGCTTCAAGGACGACGGCACCTACAAGA
CCCGCGCCGAGGTGAAGTTCGAGGGCGACACCCTGGTGAACCGCATCGAGCTGAAGGGCATCGACTTCAA
GGAGGACGGCAACATCCTGGGGCACAAGCTGGAGTACAACTTCAACAGCCACAACGTCTATATCACCGCC
GACAAGCAGAAGAACGGCATCAAGGCCAACTTCAAGATCCGCCACAACGTGGAGGACGGCAGCGTGCAGC
TCGCCGACCACTACCAGCAGAACACCCCCATCGGCGACGGCCCCGTGCTGCTGCCCGACAACCACTACCT
GAGCACCCAGTCCGTGCTGAGCAAAGACCCCAACGAGAAGCGCGATCACATGGTCCTGCTGGAGTTCGTG
ACCGCCGCCGGGATCACTCACGGCATGGACGAGCTGTACAAGTAAAGATCTTTTTCCCTCTGCCAAAAAT
TATGGGGACATCATGAAGCCCCTTGAGCATCTGACTTCTGGCTAATAAAGGAAATTTATTTTCATTGCAA
TAGTGTGTTGGAATTTTTTGTGTCTCTCACTCGGAAGGACATATGGGAGGGCAAATCATTTAAAACATCA
GAATGAGTATTTGGTTTAGAGTTTGGCAACATATGCCCATATGCTGGCTGCCATGAACAAAGGTTGGCTA
TAAAGAGGTCATCAGTATATGAAACAGCCCCCTGCTGTCCATTCCTTATTCCATAGAAAAGCCTTGACTT
GAGGTTAGATTTTTTTTATATTTTGTTTTGTGTTATTTTTTTCTTTAACATCCCTAAAATTTTCCTTACA
TGTTTTACTAGCCAGATTTTTCCTCCTCTCCTGACTACTCCCAGTCATAGCTGTCCCTCTTCTCATAACT
TCGTATAATGTATGCTATACGAAGTTATGGTACCATGGTGAGCAAGGGCGAGGCAGTGATCAAGGAGTTC
ATGCGGTTCAAGGTGCACATGGAGGGCTCCATGAACGGCCACGAGTTCGAGATCGAGGGCGAGGGCGAGG
GCCGCCCCTACGAGGGCACCCAGACCGCCAAGCTGAAGGTGACCAAGGGTGGCCCCCTGCCCTTCTCCTG
GGACATCCTGTCCCCTCAGTTCATGTACGGCTCCAGGGCCTTCATCAAGCACCCCGCCGACATCCCCGAC
TACTATAAGCAGTCCTTCCCCGAGGGCTTCAAGTGGGAGCGCGTGATGAACTTCGAGGACGGCGGCGCCG
TGACCGTGACCCAGGACACCTCCCTGGAGGACGGCACCCTGATCTACAAGGTGAAGCTCCGCGGCACCAA
CTTCCCTCCTGACGGCCCCGTAATGCAGAAGAAGACAATGGGCTGGGAAGCGTCCACCGAGCGGTTGTAC
CCCGAGGACGGCGTGCTGAAGGGCGACATTAAGATGGCCCTGCGCCTGAAGGACGGCGGACGCTACCTGG
CGGACTTCAAGACCACCTACAAGGCCAAGAAGCCCGTGCAGATGCCCGGCGCCTACAACGTCGACCGCAA
GTTGGACATCACCTCCCACAACGAGGACTACACCGTGGTGGAACAGTACGAACGCTCCGAGGGCCGCCAC
TCCACCGGCGGCATGGACGAGCTGTACAAGTTCGAAGGCAGCGGCGCTACTAACTTCAGCCTGCTGAAGC
AGGCTGGAGACGTGGAAGAGAATCCTGGACCTATCGATACCGGTCAATTGGCGGCCGCGCATGCGCTAGC
TAATTTCCCTCTGCCAAAAATTATGGGGACATCATGAAGCCCCTTGAGCATCTGACTTCTGGCTAATAAA
GGAAATTTATTTTCATTGCAATAGTGTGTTGGAATTTTTTGTGTCTCTCACTCGGAAGGACATATGGGAG
GGCAAATCATTTAAAACATCAGAATGAGTATTTGGTTTAGAGTTTGGCAACATATGCCCATATGCTGGCT
GCCATGAACAAAGGTTGGCTATAAAGAGGTCATCAGTATATGAAACAGCCCCCTGCTGTCCATTCCTTAT
TCCATAGAAAAGCCTTGACTTGAGGTTAGATTTTTTTTATATTTTGTTTTGTGTTATTTTTTTCTTTAAC
ATCCCTAAAATTTTCCTTACATGTTTTACTAGCCAGATTTTTCCTCCTCTCCTGACTACTCCCAGTCATA
GCTGTCCCTCTTCTCTTATGGAGATCCCTCGACAAGCTTGGCGTAATCATGGTCATAGCTGTTTCCTGTG
TGAAATTGTTATCCGCTCACAATTCCACACAACATACGAGCCGGAAGCATAAAGTGTAAAGCCTGGGGTG
CCTAATGAGTGAGCTAACTCACATTAATTGCGTTGCGCTCACTGCCCGCTTTCCAGTCGGGAAACCTGTC
GTGCCAGCGGATCCGCATCTCAATTAGTCAGCAACCATAGTCCCGCCCCTAACTCCGCCCATCCCGCCCC
TAACTCCGCCCAGTTCCGCCCATTCTCCGCCCCATGGCTGACTAATTTTTTTTATTTATGCAGAGGCCGA
GGCCGCCTCGGCCTCTGAGCTATTCCAGAAGTAGTGAGGAGGCTTTTTTGGAGGCCTAGGCTTTTGCAAA
AAGCTAACTTGTTTATTGCAGCTTATAATGGTTACAAATAAAGCAATAGCATCACAAATTTCACAAATAA
AGCATTTTTTTCACTGCATTCTAGTTGTGGTTTGTCCAAACTCATCAATGTATCTTATCATGTCTGGATC
CGCTGCATTAATGAATCGGCCAACGCGCGGGGAGAGGCGGTTTGCGTATTGGGCGCTCTTCCGCTTCCTC
GCTCACTGACTCGCTGCGCTCGGTCGTTCGGCTGCGGCGAGCGGTATCAGCTCACTCAAAGGCGGTAATA
CGGTTATCCACAGAATCAGGGGATAACGCAGGAAAGAACATGTGAGCAAAAGGCCAGCAAAAGGCCAGGA
ACCGTAAAAAGGCCGCGTTGCTGGCGTTTTTCCATAGGCTCCGCCCCCCTGACGAGCATCACAAAAATCG
ACGCTCAAGTCAGAGGTGGCGAAACCCGACAGGACTATAAAGATACCAGGCGTTTCCCCCTGGAAGCTCC
CTCGTGCGCTCTCCTGTTCCGACCCTGCCGCTTACCGGATACCTGTCCGCCTTTCTCCCTTCGGGAAGCG
TGGCGCTTTCTCAATGCTCACGCTGTAGGTATCTCAGTTCGGTGTAGGTCGTTCGCTCCAAGCTGGGCTG
TGTGCACGAACCCCCCGTTCAGCCCGACCGCTGCGCCTTATCCGGTAACTATCGTCTTGAGTCCAACCCG
GTAAGACACGACTTATCGCCACTGGCAGCAGCCACTGGTAACAGGATTAGCAGAGCGAGGTATGTAGGCG
GTGCTACAGAGTTCTTGAAGTGGTGGCCTAACTACGGCTACACTAGAAGGACAGTATTTGGTATCTGCGC
TCTGCTGAAGCCAGTTACCTTCGGAAAAAGAGTTGGTAGCTCTTGATCCGGCAAACAAACCACCGCTGGT
AGCGGTGGTTTTTTTGTTTGCAAGCAGCAGATTACGCGCAGAAAAAAAGGATCTCAAGAAGATCCTTTGA
TCTTTTCTACGGGGTCTGACGCTCAGTGGAACGAAAACTCACGTTAAGGGATTTTGGTCATGAGATTATC
AAAAAGGATCTTCACCTAGATCCTTTTAAATTAAAAATGAAGTTTTAAATCAATCTAAAGTATATATGAG
TAAACTTGGTCTGACAGTTACCAATGCTTAATCAGTGAGGCACCTATCTCAGCGATCTGTCTATTTCGTT
CATCCATAGTTGCCTGACTCCCCGTCGTGTAGATAACTACGATACGGGAGGGCTTACCATCTGGCCCCAG
TGCTGCAATGATACCGCGAGACCCACGCTCACCGGCTCCAGATTTATCAGCAATAAACCAGCCAGCCGGA
AGGGCCGAGCGCAGAAGTGGTCCTGCAACTTTATCCGCCTCCATCCAGTCTATTAATTGTTGCCGGGAAG
CTAGAGTAAGTAGTTCGCCAGTTAATAGTTTGCGCAACGTTGTTGCCATTGCTACAGGCATCGTGGTGTC
ACGCTCGTCGTTTGGTATGGCTTCATTCAGCTCCGGTTCCCAACGATCAAGGCGAGTTACATGATCCCCC
ATGTTGTGCAAAAAAGCGGTTAGCTCCTTCGGTCCTCCGATCGTTGTCAGAAGTAAGTTGGCCGCAGTGT
TATCACTCATGGTTATGGCAGCACTGCATAATTCTCTTACTGTCATGCCATCCGTAAGATGCTTTTCTGT
GACTGGTGAGTACTCAACCAAGTCATTCTGAGAATAGTGTATGCGGCGACCGAGTTGCTCTTGCCCGGCG
TCAATACGGGATAATACCGCGCCACATAGCAGAACTTTAAAAGTGCTCATCATTGGAAAACGTTCTTCGG
GGCGAAAACTCTCAAGGATCTTACCGCTGTTGAGATCCAGTTCGATGTAACCCACTCGTGCACCCAACTG
ATCTTCAGCATCTTTTACTTTCACCAGCGTTTCTGGGTGAGCAAAAACAGGAAGGCAAAATGCCGCAAAA
AAGGGAATAAGGGCGACACGGAAATGTTGAATACTCATACTCTTCCTTTTTCAATATTATTGAAGCATTT
ATCAGGGTTATTGTCTCATGAGCGGATACATATTTGAATGTATTTAGAAAAATAAACAAATAGGGGTTCC
GCGCACATTTCCCCGAAAAGTGCCACCTG
