Features (pLannotate 1.2.2; 20 found; start..end, strand, type, name):
      5..384     +  enhancer       CMV enhancer: human cytomegalovirus immediate early enhancer
    386..662     +  promoter       chicken β-actin promoter: No description available
    663..1679    +  intron         chimeric intron: chimera between introns from chicken β-actin and rabbit β-globin
   1740..1773    -  protein_bind   loxP: Cre-mediated recombination occurs in the 8-bp core sequence (GCATACAT). Cre recombinase
   1780..2499    +  CDS            superfolder GFP: GFP variant that folds robustly even when fused to poorly folded proteins (Pédelacq et al., 2006) mammalian codon-optimized
   2568..2623    +  polyA_signal   β-globin poly(A) signal: rabbit β-globin polyadenylation signal (Gil and Proudfoot, 1987)
   2939..2972    -  protein_bind   loxP: Cre-mediated recombination occurs in the 8-bp core sequence (GCATACAT). Cre recombinase
   2979..3674    +  CDS            mScarlet-I: mScarlet-I is a basic (constitutively fluorescent) red fluorescent protein published in 2016, derived from synthetic construct. It is reported to be a rapidly-maturing monomer with moderate acid sensitivity.
   3849..3904    +  polyA_signal   β-globin poly(A) signal: rabbit β-globin polyadenylation signal (Gil and Proudfoot, 1987)
   4280..4296    -  protein_bind   lac operator: The lac repressor binds to the lac operator to inhibit transcription in E. coli. This inhibition can be relieved by adding lactose or isopropyl-β-D-thiogalactopyranoside (IPTG). lac repressor encoded by lacI
   4304..4334    -  promoter       lac promoter: promoter for the E. coli lac operon
   4349..4370    -  protein_bind   CAP binding site: CAP binding activates transcription in the presence of cAMP. E. coli catabolite activator protein
   4383..4422    -  CDS            lacI (fragment): lac repressor; lacI; The lac repressor binds to the lac operator to inhibit transcription in E. coli. This inhibition can be relieved by adding lactose or isopropyl-β-D-thiogalactopyranoside (IPTG).
   4429..4451    +  promoter       SV40 promoter (fragment): SV40 enhancer and early promoter
   4475..4610    +  rep_origin     SV40 ori: SV40 origin of replication
   4630..4764    +  polyA_signal   SV40 poly(A) signal: SV40 polyadenylation signal
   4766..4820    -  CDS            lacI (fragment): lac repressor; lacI; The lac repressor binds to the lac operator to inhibit transcription in E. coli. This inhibition can be relieved by adding lactose or isopropyl-β-D-thiogalactopyranoside (IPTG).
   5003..5591    -  rep_origin     ori: high-copy-number ColE1/pMB1/pBR322/pUC origin of replication
   5762..6622    -  CDS            AmpR: β-lactamase; bla; confers resistance to ampicillin, carbenicillin, and related antibiotics
   6623..6727    -  promoter       AmpR promoter: bla
>Addgene plasmid #120261 | Double UP sfGFP to mScarlet | addgene full sequence | sequence record 238540 | Addgene NGS Result
GGTCGACATTGATTATTGACTAGTTATTAATAGTAATCAATTACGGGGTCATTAGTTCATAGCCCATATA
TGGAGTTCCGCGTTACATAACTTACGGTAAATGGCCCGCCTGGCTGACCGCCCAACGACCCCCGCCCATT
GACGTCAATAATGACGTATGTTCCCATAGTAACGCCAATAGGGACTTTCCATTGACGTCAATGGGTGGAG
TATTTACGGTAAACTGCCCACTTGGCAGTACATCAAGTGTATCATATGCCAAGTACGCCCCCTATTGACG
TCAATGACGGTAAATGGCCCGCCTGGCATTATGCCCAGTACATGACCTTATGGGACTTTCCTACTTGGCA
GTACATCTACGTATTAGTCATCGCTATTACCATGGTCGAGGTGAGCCCCACGTTCTGCTTCACTCTCCCC
ATCTCCCCCCCCTCCCCACCCCCAATTTTGTATTTATTTATTTTTTAATTATTTTGTGCAGCGATGGGGG
CGGGGGGGGGGGGGGNSGCGCGCCRGGSGGGGSGGGGSGGGGSGRGGGGSGGGGSGGGGSGRGGCGGAGA
GGTGCGGCGGCAGCCAATCAGAGCGGCGCGCTCCGAAAGTTTCCTTTTATGGCGAGGCGGCGGCGGCGGC
GGCCCTATAAAAAGCGAAGCGCGCGGCGGGCGGGAGTCGCTGCGCGCTGCCTTCGCCCCGTGCCCCGCTC
CGCCGCCGCCTCGCGCCGCCCGCCCCGGCTCTGACTGACCGCGTTACTCCCACAGGTGAGCGGGCGGGAC
GGCCCTTCTCCTCCGGGCTGTAATTAGCGCTTGGTTTAATGACGGCTTGTTTCTTTTCTGTGGCTGCGTG
AAAGCCTTGAGGGGCTCCGGGAGGGCCCTTTGTGCGGGGGGAGCGGCTCGGGGGGTGCGTGCGTGTGTGT
GTGCGTGGGGAGCGCCGCGTGCGGCTCCGCGCTGCCCGGCGGCTGTGAGCGCTGCGGGCGCGGCGCGGGG
CTTTGTGCGCTCCGCAGTGTGCGCGAGGGGAGCGCGGCCGGGGGCGGTGCCCCGCGGTGCGGGGGGGGCT
GCGAGGGGAACAAAGGCTGCGTGCGGGGTGTGTGCGTGGGGGGGTGAGCAGGGGGTGTGGGCGCGTCGGT
CGGGCTGCAACCCCCCCTGCACCCCCCTCCCCGAGTTGCTGAGCACGGCCCGGCTTCGGGTGCGGGGCTC
CGTACGGGGCGTGGCGCGGGGCTCGCCGTGCCGGGCGGGGGGTGGCGGCAGGTGGGGGTGCCGGGCGGGG
CGGGGCCGCCTCGGGCCGGGGAGGGCTCGGGGGAGGGGCGCGGCGGCCCCCGGAGCGCCGGCGGCTGTCG
AGGCGCGGCGAGCCGCAGCCATTGCCTTTTATGGTAATCGTGCGAGAGGGCGCAGGGACTTCCTTTGTCC
CAAATCTGTGCGGAGCCGAAATCTGGGAGGCGCCGCCGCACCCCCTCTAGCGGGCGCGGGGCGAAGCGGT
GCGGCGCCGGCAGGAAGGAAATGGGCGGGGAGGGCCTTCGTGCGTCGCCGCGCCGCCGTCCCCTTCTCCC
TCTCCAGCCTCGGGGCTGTCCGCGGGGGGACGGCTGCCTTCGGGGGGGACGGGGCAGGGCGGGGTTCGGC
TTCTGGCGTGTGACCGGCGGCTCTAGAGCCTCTGCTAACCATGTTCATGCCTTCTTCTTTTTCCTACAGC
TCCTGGGCAACGTGCTGGTTATTGTGCTGTCTCATCATTTTGGCAAAGAATTGCTGCAGATAACTTCGTA
TAATGTATGCTATACGAAGTTATACGCGTATGGTGAGCAAGGGCGAGGAGCTGTTCACCGGGGTGGTGCC
CATCCTGGTCGAGCTGGACGGCGACGTAAACGGCCACAAGTTCAGCGTGCGCGGCGAGGGCGAGGGCGAT
GCCACCAACGGCAAGCTGACCCTGAAGTTCATCTGCACCACCGGCAAGCTGCCCGTGCCCTGGCCCACCC
TCGTGACCACCCTGACCTACGGCGTGCAGTGCTTCAGCCGCTACCCCGACCACATGAAGCGCCACGACTT
CTTCAAGTCCGCCATGCCCGAAGGCTACGTCCAGGAGCGCACCATCAGCTTCAAGGACGACGGCACCTAC
AAGACCCGCGCCGAGGTGAAGTTCGAGGGCGACACCCTGGTGAACCGCATCGAGCTGAAGGGCATCGACT
TCAAGGAGGACGGCAACATCCTGGGGCACAAGCTGGAGTACAACTTCAACAGCCACAACGTCTATATCAC
CGCCGACAAGCAGAAGAACGGCATCAAGGCCAACTTCAAGATCCGCCACAACGTGGAGGACGGCAGCGTG
CAGCTCGCCGACCACTACCAGCAGAACACCCCCATCGGCGACGGCCCCGTGCTGCTGCCCGACAACCACT
ACCTGAGCACCCAGTCCGTGCTGAGCAAAGACCCCAACGAGAAGCGCGATCACATGGTCCTGCTGGAGTT
CGTGACCGCCGCCGGGATCACTCACGGCATGGACGAGCTGTACAAGTAAAGATCTTTTTCCCTCTGCCAA
AAATTATGGGGACATCATGAAGCCCCTTGAGCATCTGACTTCTGGCTAATAAAGGAAATTTATTTTCATT
GCAATAGTGTGTTGGAATTTTTTGTGTCTCTCACTCGGAAGGACATATGGGAGGGCAAATCATTTAAAAC
ATCAGAATGAGTATTTGGTTTAGAGTTTGGCAACATATGCCCATATGCTGGCTGCCATGAACAAAGGTTG
GCTATAAAGAGGTCATCAGTATATGAAACAGCCCCCTGCTGTCCATTCCTTATTCCATAGAAAAGCCTTG
ACTTGAGGTTAGATTTTTTTTATATTTTGTTTTGTGTTATTTTTTTCTTTAACATCCCTAAAATTTTCCT
TACATGTTTTACTAGCCAGATTTTTCCTCCTCTCCTGACTACTCCCAGTCATAGCTGTCCCTCTTCTCAT
AACTTCGTATAATGTATGCTATACGAAGTTATGGTACCATGGTGAGCAAGGGCGAGGCAGTGATCAAGGA
GTTCATGCGGTTCAAGGTGCACATGGAGGGCTCCATGAACGGCCACGAGTTCGAGATCGAGGGCGAGGGC
GAGGGCCGCCCCTACGAGGGCACCCAGACCGCCAAGCTGAAGGTGACCAAGGGTGGCCCCCTGCCCTTCT
CCTGGGACATCCTGTCCCCTCAGTTCATGTACGGCTCCAGGGCCTTCATCAAGCACCCCGCCGACATCCC
CGACTACTATAAGCAGTCCTTCCCCGAGGGCTTCAAGTGGGAGCGCGTGATGAACTTCGAGGACGGCGGC
GCCGTGACCGTGACCCAGGACACCTCCCTGGAGGACGGCACCCTGATCTACAAGGTGAAGCTCCGCGGCA
CCAACTTCCCTCCTGACGGCCCCGTAATGCAGAAGAAGACAATGGGCTGGGAAGCGTCCACCGAGCGGTT
GTACCCCGAGGACGGCGTGCTGAAGGGCGACATTAAGATGGCCCTGCGCCTGAAGGACGGCGGACGCTAC
CTGGCGGACTTCAAGACCACCTACAAGGCCAAGAAGCCCGTGCAGATGCCCGGCGCCTACAACGTCGACC
GCAAGTTGGACATCACCTCCCACAACGAGGACTACACCGTGGTGGAACAGTACGAACGCTCCGAGGGCCG
CCACTCCACCGGCGGCATGGACGAGCTGTACAAGTTCGAAGGCAGCGGCGCTACTAACTTCAGCCTGCTG
AAGCAGGCTGGAGACGTGGAAGAGAATCCTGGACCTATCGATACCGGTCAATTGGCGGCCGCGCATGCGC
TAGCTAATTTCCCTCTGCCAAAAATTATGGGGACATCATGAAGCCCCTTGAGCATCTGACTTCTGGCTAA
TAAAGGAAATTTATTTTCATTGCAATAGTGTGTTGGAATTTTTTGTGTCTCTCACTCGGAAGGACATATG
GGAGGGCAAATCATTTAAAACATCAGAATGAGTATTTGGTTTAGAGTTTGGCAACATATGCCCATATGCT
GGCTGCCATGAACAAAGGTTGGCTATAAAGAGGTCATCAGTATATGAAACAGCCCCCTGCTGTCCATTCC
TTATTCCATAGAAAAGCCTTGACTTGAGGTTAGATTTTTTTTATATTTTGTTTTGTGTTATTTTTTTCTT
TAACATCCCTAAAATTTTCCTTACATGTTTTACTAGCCAGATTTTTCCTCCTCTCCTGACTACTCCCAGT
CATAGCTGTCCCTCTTCTCTTATGGAGATCCCTCGACAAGCTTGGCGTAATCATGGTCATAGCTGTTTCC
TGTGTGAAATTGTTATCCGCTCACAATTCCACACAACATACGAGCCGGAAGCATAAAGTGTAAAGCCTGG
GGTGCCTAATGAGTGAGCTAACTCACATTAATTGCGTTGCGCTCACTGCCCGCTTTCCAGTCGGGAAACC
TGTCGTGCCAGCGGATCCGCATCTCAATTAGTCAGCAACCATAGTCCCGCCCCTAACTCCGCCCATCCCG
CCCCTAACTCCGCCCAGTTCCGCCCATTCTCCGCCCCATGGCTGACTAATTTTTTTTATTTATGCAGAGG
CCGAGGCCGCCTCGGCCTCTGAGCTATTCCAGAAGTAGTGAGGAGGCTTTTTTGGAGGCCTAGGCTTTTG
CAAAAAGCTAACTTGTTTATTGCAGCTTATAATGGTTACAAATAAAGCAATAGCATCACAAATTTCACAA
ATAAAGCATTTTTTTCACTGCATTCTAGTTGTGGTTTGTCCAAACTCATCAATGTATCTTATCATGTCTG
GATCCGCTGCATTAATGAATCGGCCAACGCGCGGGGAGAGGCGGTTTGCGTATTGGGCGCTCTTCCGCTT
CCTCGCTCACTGACTCGCTGCGCTCGGTCGTTCGGCTGCGGCGAGCGGTATCAGCTCACTCAAAGGCGGT
AATACGGTTATCCACAGAATCAGGGGATAACGCAGGAAAGAACATGTGAGCAAAAGGCCAGCAAAAGGCC
AGGAACCGTAAAAAGGCCGCGTTGCTGGCGTTTTTCCATAGGCTCCGCCCCCCTGACGAGCATCACAAAA
ATCGACGCTCAAGTCAGAGGTGGCGAAACCCGACAGGACTATAAAGATACCAGGCGTTTCCCCCTGGAAG
CTCCCTCGTGCGCTCTCCTGTTCCGACCCTGCCGCTTACCGGATACCTGTCCGCCTTTCTCCCTTCGGGA
AGCGTGGCGCTTTCTCATAGCTCACGCTGTAGGTATCTCAGTTCGGTGTAGGTCGTTCGCTCCAAGCTGG
GCTGTGTGCACGAACCCCCCGTTCAGCCCGACCGCTGCGCCTTATCCGGTAACTATCGTCTTGAGTCCAA
CCCGGTAAGACACGACTTATCGCCACTGGCAGCAGCCACTGGTAACAGGATTAGCAGAGCGAGGTATGTA
GGCGGTGCTACAGAGTTCTTGAAGTGGTGGCCTAACTACGGCTACACTAGAAGAACAGTATTTGGTATCT
GCGCTCTGCTGAAGCCAGTTACCTTCGGAAAAAGAGTTGGTAGCTCTTGATCCGGCAAACAAACCACCGC
TGGTAGCGGTGGTTTTTTTGTTTGCAAGCAGCAGATTACGCGCAGAAAAAAAGGATCTCAAGAAGATCCT
TTGATCTTTTCTACGGGGTCTGACGCTCAGTGGAACGAAAACTCACGTTAAGGGATTTTGGTCATGAGAT
TATCAAAAAGGATCTTCACCTAGATCCTTTTAAATTAAAAATGAAGTTTTAAATCAATCTAAAGTATATA
TGAGTAAACTTGGTCTGACAGTTACCAATGCTTAATCAGTGAGGCACCTATCTCAGCGATCTGTCTATTT
CGTTCATCCATAGTTGCCTGACTCCCCGTCGTGTAGATAACTACGATACGGGAGGGCTTACCATCTGGCC
CCAGTGCTGCAATGATACCGCGAGACCCACGCTCACCGGCTCCAGATTTATCAGCAATAAACCAGCCAGC
CGGAAGGGCCGAGCGCAGAAGTGGTCCTGCAACTTTATCCGCCTCCATCCAGTCTATTAATTGTTGCCGG
GAAGCTAGAGTAAGTAGTTCGCCAGTTAATAGTTTGCGCAACGTTGTTGCCATTGCTACAGGCATCGTGG
TGTCACGCTCGTCGTTTGGTATGGCTTCATTCAGCTCCGGTTCCCAACGATCAAGGCGAGTTACATGATC
CCCCATGTTGTGCAAAAAAGCGGTTAGCTCCTTCGGTCCTCCGATCGTTGTCAGAAGTAAGTTGGCCGCA
GTGTTATCACTCATGGTTATGGCAGCACTGCATAATTCTCTTACTGTCATGCCATCCGTAAGATGCTTTT
CTGTGACTGGTGAGTACTCAACCAAGTCATTCTGAGAATAGTGTATGCGGCGACCGAGTTGCTCTTGCCC
GGCGTCAATACGGGATAATACCGCGCCACATAGCAGAACTTTAAAAGTGCTCATCATTGGAAAACGTTCT
TCGGGGCGAAAACTCTCAAGGATCTTACCGCTGTTGAGATCCAGTTCGATGTAACCCACTCGTGCACCCA
ACTGATCTTCAGCATCTTTTACTTTCACCAGCGTTTCTGGGTGAGCAAAAACAGGAAGGCAAAATGCCGC
AAAAAAGGGAATAAGGGCGACACGGAAATGTTGAATACTCATACTCTTCCTTTTTCAATATTATTGAAGC
ATTTATCAGGGTTATTGTCTCATGAGCGGATACATATTTGAATGTATTTAGAAAAATAAACAAATAGGGG
TTCCGCGCACATTTCCCCGAAAAGTGCCACCTG
